Addgene plasmid #40444: LRRK2_1867_2161_V1922D_V2048S
Depositing lab: Michael J Fox Foundation MJFF. Depositing organization: Michael J Fox Foundation.
Backbone
  Vector backbone: pEMB017
  Backbone manufacturer: Emerald
  Vector type: Baculovirus
Growth in bacteria
  Bacterial resistance: Ampicillin, 100 μg/mL
  Growth temperature: 37°C
  Growth strain: Top10
  Copy number: High Copy
Gene/Insert
  Gene/Insert name: LRRK2
  Species: H. sapiens (human)
  Mutation: aa1867_2161; V1922D, V2048S
  Entrez Gene: LRRK2 (a.k.a. AURA17, DARDARIN, PARK8, RIPK7, ROCO2)
  Promoter: polH
  Tag / fusion protein: HisTev (N terminal on insert); GST-Tev (N terminal on insert)
  Cloning method: Restriction Enzyme; 5′ cloning site BamHI (destroyed during cloning); 3′ cloning site HindIII (destroyed during cloning)
  Sequencing primers: 5′ DSP2466For:GAATTTCGTCGACAGATC; 3′ DSP2466Rev:AATAACCCGGATCAGCTT
Terms and licenses: Academic/Nonprofit Terms; Industry Terms
How to cite: LRRK2_1867_2161_V1922D_V2048S was a gift from Michael J Fox Foundation MJFF (Addgene plasmid # 40444 ; http://n2t.net/addgene:40444 ; RRID:Addgene_40444)
