[The description below was written by a language model from this plasmid's Addgene catalogue record and pLannotate feature annotations shown in this document.]
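Description:
LRRK2_1867_2161_V1922D_V2048S is a baculovirus transfer plasmid built on the pEMB017 backbone (Emerald) for producing a fragment of human LRRK2 in insect cells. In E. coli it is maintained as a high-copy plasmid through a ColE1/pUC-type origin and selected with ampicillin via the β-lactamase gene. An f1 origin and a remnant of lacZα are also annotated. The expression region is flanked by AcMNPV sequences, lef2/ORF603 on one side and the ORF1629 recombination region on the other. These provide the homology arms for recombination with baculoviral DNA, moving the cassette into the polyhedrin locus to generate recombinant virus.

The payload is driven by the very late polyhedrin (polH) promoter. It encodes Schistosoma japonicum glutathione S-transferase followed by LRRK2 residues 1867–2161, a span of the protein's C-terminal half that corresponds broadly to the kinase domain region. The fragment carries two substitutions, V1922D and V2048S, whose rationale is not stated in the record. The catalogue lists N-terminal HisTev and GST-Tev tags, implying TEV protease sites for tag removal after affinity purification. The feature table, however, annotates only GST upstream of the insert and a short His-tag fragment just downstream of it, so the exact His-tag placement and whether that downstream element is in frame should be checked against the sequence. A divergently oriented p6.9 late promoter drives E. coli β-glucuronidase (GUS), which serves as a co-transferred reporter for identifying recombinant virus. The construct is suited to recombinant expression and purification of this LRRK2 domain, a Parkinson's disease–linked kinase, for biochemical or structural work.
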