Features (pLannotate 1.2.2; 15 found; start..end, strand, type, name):
    329..453     +  CDS            lef2: baculovirus late expression factor 2
    491..1096    +  CDS            ORF603: baculovirus ORF603 protein
   1167..2972    -  CDS            GUS: β-glucuronidase; uidA (or gusA) from E. coli
   2987..3302    -  promoter       p6.9 promoter: Autographa californica p6.9; baculovirus late basic protein promoter
   3317..3408    +  promoter       polyhedrin promoter: polh from Autographa californica; promoter for the baculovirus polyhedrin gene
   3469..4122    +  CDS            GST26_SCHJA: Experimental evidence at protein level: Swiss-Prot protein existence level 1. GST isoenzymes appear to play a central role in the parasite detoxification system. Other functions are also suspected including a role in increasing the solubility of haematin in the parasite gut. From Schistosoma japonicum (Blood fluke).
   4222..5106    +  CDS            LRRK2 (fragment): LRRK2_HUMAN - Also known as PARK8. Experimental evidence at protein level: Swiss-Prot protein existence level 1. Serine/threonine-protein kinase which phosphorylates a broad range of proteins involved in multiple processes such as neuronal plasticity, autophagy, and vesicle trafficking (PubMed:20949042, PubMed:22012985, PubMed:26824392, PubMed:29125462, PubMed:28720718, PubMed:29127255, PubMed:30398148, PubMed:29212815, PubMed:30635421, PubMed:21850687, PubMed:23395371, PubMed:17114044, PubMed:24687852, PubMed:26014385, PubMed:25201882). Is a key regulator of RAB GTPases by regulating the GTP/
   5135..5152    +  CDS            9xHis (fragment): 9xHis affinity tag
   5189..6546    +  misc_recomb    baculovirus recombination region (ORF1629): contains part of ORF1629
   6544..6621    -  CDS            P61 (fragment): P78_NPVAC - Experimental evidence at protein level: Swiss-Prot protein existence level 1. Plays a role in the transport of the nucleocapsids from the cytoplasm toward the host nucleus together with the host actin- polymerizing Arp2/3 complex. From Autographa californica nuclear polyhedrosis virus (AcMNPV).
   6809..7397    -  rep_origin     ori: high-copy-number ColE1/pMB1/pBR322/pUC origin of replication
   7568..8428    -  CDS            AmpR: β-lactamase; bla; confers resistance to ampicillin, carbenicillin, and related antibiotics
   8429..8533    -  promoter       AmpR promoter: bla
   8560..9015    +  rep_origin     f1 ori (sequence partly withheld): f1 bacteriophage origin of replication; arrow indicates direction of (+) strand synthesis
   9020..1       -  CDS            lacZα (fragment) (across the origin): LacZα fragment of β-galactosidase; lacZ fragment
>Addgene plasmid #40444 | LRRK2_1867_2161_V1922D_V2048S | depositor full sequence | sequence record 52121 | LRRK2_1867_2161_V1922D_V2048S sequence 9085 bps
GGAACGGCTCCGCCCACTATTAATGAAATTAAAAATTCCAATTTTAAAAAACGCAGCAAGAGAAACATTT
GTATGAAAGAATGCGTAGAAGGAAAGAAAAATGTCGTCGACATGCTGAACAACAAGATTAATATGCCTCC
GTGTATAAAAAAAATATTGAACGATTTGAAAGAAAACAATGTACCGCGCGGCGGTATGTACAGGAAGAGG
TTTATACTAAACTGTTACATTGCAAACGTGGTTTCGTGTGCCAAGTGTGAAAACCGATGTTTAATCAAGG
CTCTGACGCATTTCTACAACCACGACTCCAAGTGTGTGGGTGAAGTCATGCATCTTTTAATCAAATCCCA
AGATGTGTATAAACCACCAAACTGCCAAAAAATGAAAACTGTCGACAAGCTCTGTCCGTTTGCTGGCAAC
TGCAAGGGTCTCAATCCTATTTGTAATTATTGAATAATAAAACAATTATAAATGCTAAATTTGTTTTTTA
TTAACGATACAAACCAAACGCAACAAGAACATTTGTAGTATTATCTATAATTGAAAACGCGTAGTTATAA
TCGCTGAGGTAATATTTAAAATCATTTTCAAATGATTCACAGTTAATTTGCGACAATATAATTTTATTTT
CACATAAACTAGACGCCTTGTCGTCTTCTTCTTCGTATTCCTTCTCTTTTTCATTTTTCTCTTCATAAAA
ATTAACATAGTTATTATCGTATCCATATATGTATCTATCGTATAGAGTAAATTTTTTGTTGTCATAAATA
TATATGTCTTTTTTAATGGGGTGTATAGTACCGCTGCGCATAGTTTTTCTGTAATTTACAACAGTGCTAT
TTTCTGGTAGTTCTTCGGAGTGTGTTGCTTTAATTATTAAATTTATATAATCAATGAATTTGGGATCGTC
GGTTTTGTACAATATGTTGCCGGCATAGTACGCAGCTTCTTCTAGTTCAATTACACCATTTTTTAGCAGC
ACCGGATTAACATAACTTTCCAAAATGTTGTACGAACCGTTAAACAAAAACAGTTCACCTCCCTTTTCTA
TACTATTGTCTGCGAGCAGTTGTTTGTTGTTAAAAATAACAGCCATTGTAATGAGACGCACAAACTAATA
TCACAAACTGGAAATGTCTATCAATATATAGTTGCTGATCAGATCCTCATTGTTTGCCTCCCTGCTGCGG
TTTTTCACCGAAGTTCATGCCAGTCCAGCGTTTTTGCAGCAGAAAAGCCGCCGACTTCGGTTTGCGGTCG
CGAGTGAAGATCCCTTTCTTGTTACCGCCAACGCGCAATATGCCTTGCGAGGTCGCAAAATCGGCGAAAT
TCCATACCTGTTCACCGACGACGGCGCTGACGCGATCAAAGACGCGGTGATACATATCCAGCCATGCACA
CTGATACTCTTCACTCCACATGTCGGTGTACATTGAGTGCAGCCCGGCTAACGTATCCACGCCGTATTCG
GTGATGATAATCGGCTGATGCAGTTTCTCCTGCCAGGCCAGAAGTTCTTTTTCCAGTACCTTCTCTGCCG
TTTCCAAATCGCCGCTTTGGACATACCATCCGTAATAACGGTTCAGGCACAGCACATCAAAGAGATCGCT
GATGGTATCGGTGTGAGCGTCGCAGAACATTACATTGACGCAGGTGATCGGACGCGTCGGGTCGAGTTTA
CGCGTTGCTTCCGCCAGTGGCGCGAAATATTCCCGTGCACCTTGCGGACGGGTATCCGGTTCGTTGGCAA
TACTCCACATCACCACGCTTGGGTGGTTTTTGTCACGCGCTATCAGCTCTTTAATCGCCTGTAAGTGCGC
TTGCTGAGTTTCCCCGTTGACTGCCTCTTCGCTGTACAGTTCTTTCGGCTTGTTGCCCGCTTCGAAACCA
ATGCCTAAAGAGAGCGAAAAGCCGACAGCAGCAGTTTCATCAATCACCACGATGCCATGTTCATCTGCCC
AGTCGAGCATCTCTTCAGCGTAAGGGTAATGCGAGGTACGGTAGGAGTTGGCCCCAATCCAGTCCATTAA
TGCGTGGTCGTGCACCATCAGCACGTTATCGAATCCTTTGCCACGTAAGTCCGCATCTTCATGACGACCA
AAGCCAGTAAAGTAGAACGGTTTGTGGTTAATCAGGAACTGTTGGCCCTTCACTGCCACTGACCGGATGC
CGACGCGAAGCGGGTAGATATCACACTCTGTCTGGCTTTTGGCTGTGACGCACAGTTCATAGAGATAACC
TTCACCCGGTTGCCAGAGGTGCGGATTCACCACTTGCAAAGTCCCGCTAGTGCCTTGTCCAGTTGCAACC
ACCTGTTGATCCGCATCACGCAGTTCAACGCTGACATCACCATTGGCCACCACCTGCCAGTCAACAGACG
CGTGGTTACAGTCTTGCGCGACATGCGTCACCACGGTGATATCGTCCACCCAGGTGTTCGGCGTGGTGTA
GAGCATTACGCTGCGATGGATTCCGGCATAGTTAAAGAAATCATGGAAGTAAGACTGCTTTTTCTTGCCG
TTTTCGTCGGTAATCACCATTCCCGGCGGGATAGTCTGCCAGTTCAGTTCGTTGTTCACACAAACGGTGA
TACGTACACTTTTCCCGGCAATAACATACGGCGTGACATCGGCTTCAAATGGCGTATAGCCGCCCTGATG
CTCCATCACTTCCTGATTATTGACCCACACTTTGCCGTAATGAGTGACCGCATCGAAACGCAGCACGATA
CGCTGGCCTGCCCAACCTTTCGGTATAAAGACTTCGCGCTGATACCAGACGTTGCCCGCATAATTACGAA
TATCTGCATCGGCGAACTGATCGTTAAAACTGCCTGGCACAGCAATTGCCCGGCTTTCTTGTAACGCGCT
TTCCCACCAACGCTGATCAATTCCACAGTTTTCGCGATCCAGACTGAATGCCCACAGGCCGTCGAGTTTT
TTGATTTCACGGGTTGGGGTTTCTACAGGACGGACCATATTTATAGGTGTAATTTATGTAGCTGTAATTT
TTACCTTATTAATATTTTTTACGCTTTGCATTCGACGACTGAACTCCCAAATATATGTTTAACTCGTCTT
GGTCGTTTGAATTTTTGTTGCTGTGTTTCCTAATATTTTCCATCACCTTAAATATGTTATTGTAATCCTC
AATGTTGAACTTGCAATTGGACACGGCATAGTTTTCCATAGTCGTGTAAAACATGGTATTGGCTGCATTG
TAATACATCCGACTGAGCGGGTACGGATCTATGTGTTTGAGCAGCCTGTTCAAAAACTCTGCATCGTCGC
AAAACGGAATTTCGTCGACAGATCTGATCATGGAGATAATTAAAATGATAACCATCTCGCAAATAAATAA
GTATTTTACTGTTTTCGTAACAGTTTTGTAATAAAAAAACCTATAAATATAGGATCTATGCACCACCATC
ACCACCATCACCACGAGAACCTTTATTTCCAAGGATCAATGGCACCGATCCTGGGGTATTGGAAGATCAA
GGGCCTAGTGCAGCCCACTCGTCTGCTCCTGGAGTACCTAGAAGAGAAGTATGAGGAGCACCTTTATGAG
CGGGACGAGGGTGACAAGTGGCGCAATAAGAAATTCGAGCTAGGCTTGGAATTCCCCAATCTGCCTTATT
ACATCGATGGCGACGTTAAGTTGACTCAGTCCATGGCCATCATCCGCTACATCGCCGACAAGCACAATAT
GCTAGGCGGGTGCCCGAAGGAGCGAGCTGAGATCTCTATGTTGGAAGGGGCCGTGCTGGATATCCGCTAC
GGCGTGAGCCGCATTGCATACTCAAAGGATTTCGAGACCCTCAAGGTTGACTTCCTGTCAAAGCTGCCTG
AAATGCTAAAGATGTTCGAAGACCGTCTCTGTCATAAGACCTACCTGAACGGGGACCACGTGACACACCC
GGACTTTATGTTGTATGACGCTCTGGACGTCGTGCTTTATATGGACCCTATGTGCCTGGACGCTTTTCCC
AAACTAGTGTGTTTCAAGAAACGTATCGAAGCTATCCCTCAGATTGATAAGTACCTGAAGTCCTCAAAGT
ACATCGCCTGGCCCCTTCAAGGTTGGCAAGCCACATTTGGCGGTGGCGACCATCCTCCCAAGTCAGACCT
AGTGCCTAGGCACAACCAGACCAGCCTATATAAGAAAGCCGGGTCAGCTGCCGCTGTGCTGGAGGAGAAC
CTGTATTTCCAGGGCGGATCCAACATCATGCTCAACAACGATGAGCTCGAATTTGAACAAGCTCCAGAAT
TCCTGCTCGGCGACGGCTCTTTCGGCTCCGTATACCGTGCTGCTTATGAAGGCGAAGAAGTCGCCGTAAA
GATCTTCAACAAGCACACCTCGCTCCGTCTGCTCCGTCAGGAACTGGACGTTCTGTGTCATCTGCACCAT
CCGAGCCTCATCTCCCTGCTGGCCGCTGGCATCCGTCCTCGTATGCTGGTGATGGAGCTGGCATCCAAGG
GCTCTCTCGACCGCCTGCTGCAGCAGGACAAGGCTTCTCTGACCCGTACTCTGCAGCATCGTATCGCTCT
GCATGTAGCTGACGGCCTGCGTTATCTTCATTCTGCAATGATCATTTATCGCGACCTGAAACCTCATAAT
GTACTGCTGTTTACTCTGTACCCGAACGCTGCCATCATCGCTAAGATTGCAGACTATGGTATTGCGCAGT
ACTGCTGCCGCATGGGCATTAAAACAAGCGAAGGTACGCCGGGTTTCCGTGCTCCAGAAGTGGCTCGTGG
CAACTCCATTTACAACCAGCAAGCTGACGTTTACTCGTTCGGTCTGCTCCTGTACGATATCCTGACTACC
GGCGGCCGTATCGTAGAAGGTCTGAAGTTCCCTAACGAATTCGACGAACTGGAAATCCAGGGCAAGCTGC
CAGACCCGGTTAAAGAATACGGTTGCGCTCCGTGGCCGATGGTAGAGAAGCTCATCAAACAGTGCCTTAA
AGAAAACCCTCAGGAACGTCCAACCTCTGCTCAAGTGTTCGACATCCTTAACAGCGCTGAACTCGTCTGT
CTGACTCGCCGTATTCTCCTGCCTAAGAATGTTATCGTGGAATGTATGGTTGCTACTCACCATAACTGAT
GATAAGCTTTAGTAAGCACTCGAGCACCACCACCACCACCACTAACCTAGGTAGCTGAGCGCATGCAAGC
TGATCCGGGTTATTAGTACATTTATTAAGCGCTAGATTCTGTGCGTTGTTGATTTACAGACAATTGTTGT
ACGTATTTTAATAATTCATTAAATTTATAATCTTTAGGGTGGTATGTTAGAGCGAAAATCAAATGATTTT
CAGCGTCTTTATATCTGAATTTAAATATTAAATCCTCAATAGATTTGTAAAATAGGTTTCGATTAGTTTC
AAACAAGGGTTGTTTTTCCGAACCGATGGCTGGACTATCTAATGGATTTTCGCTCAACGCCACAAAACTT
GCCAAATCTTGTAGCAGCAATCTAGCTTTGTCGATATTCGTTTGTGTTTTGTTTTGTAATAAAGGTTCGA
CGTCGTTCAAAATATTATGCGCTTTTGTATTTCTTTCATCACTGTCGTTAGTGTACAATTGACTCGACGT
AAACACGTTAAATAGAGCTTGGACATATTTAACATCGGGCGTGTTAGCTTTATTAGGCCGATTATCGTCG
TCGTCCCAACCCTCGTCGTTAGAAGTTGCTTCCGAAGACGATTTTGCCATAGCCACACGACGCCTATTAA
TTGTGTCGGCTAACACGTCCGCGATCAAATTTGTAGTTGAGCTTTTTGGAATTATTTCTGATTGCGGGCG
TTTTTGGGCGGGTTTCAATCTAACTGTGCCCGATTTTAATTCAGACAACACGTTAGAAAGCGATGGTGCA
GGCGGTGGTAACATTTCAGACGGCAAATCTACTAATGGCGGCGGTGGTGGAGCTGATGATAAATCTACCA
TCGGTGGAGGCGCAGGCGGGGCTGGCGGCGGAGGCGGAGGCGGAGGTGGTGGCGGTGATGCAGACGGCGG
TTTAGGCTCAAATGTCTCTTTAGGCAACACAGTCGGCACCTCAACTATTGTACTGGTTTCGGGCGCCGTT
TTTGGTTTGACCGGTCTGAGACGAGTGCGATTTTTTTCGTTTCTAATAGCTTCCAACAATTGTTGTCTGT
CGTCTAAAGGTGCAGCGGGTTGAGGTTCCGTCGGCATTGGTGGAGCGGGCGGCAATTCAGACATCGATGG
TGGTGGTGGTGGTGGAGGCGCTGGAATGTTAGGCACGGGAGAAGGTGGTGGCGGCGGTGCCGCCGGTATA
ATTTGTTCTGGTTTAGTTTGTTCGCGCACGATTGTGGGCACCGGCGCAGGCGCCGCTGGCTGCACAACGG
AAGGTCGTCTGCTTCGAGGCAGCGCTTGGGGTGGTGGCAATTCAATATTATAATTGGAATACAAATCGTA
AAAATCTGCTATAAGCATTGTAATTTCGCTATCGTTTACCGTGCCGATATTTAACAACCGCTCAATGTAA
GCAATTGTATTGTAAAGAGATTGTCTCAAGCTCGGATCGATCCCGCACGCCGATAACAAGCCTTTTCATT
TTTACTACAGCATTGTAGTGGCGAGACACTTCGCTGTCGTCGAGGTTTAAACGCTTCCTCGCTCACTGAC
TCGCTGCGCTCGGTCGTTCGGCTGCGGCGAGCGGTATCAGCTCACTCAAAGGCGGTAATACGGTTATCCA
CAGAATCAGGGGATAACGCAGGAAAGAACATGTGAGCAAAAGGCCAGCAAAAGGCCAGGAACCGTAAAAA
GGCCGCGTTGCTGGCGTTTTTCCATAGGCTCCGCCCCCCTGACGAGCATCACAAAAATCGACGCTCAAGT
CAGAGGTGGCGAAACCCGACAGGACTATAAAGATACCAGGCGTTTCCCCCTGGAAGCTCCCTCGTGCGCT
CTCCTGTTCCGACCCTGCCGCTTACCGGATACCTGTCCGCCTTTCTCCCTTCGGGAAGCGTGGCGCTTTC
TCATAGCTCACGCTGTAGGTATCTCAGTTCGGTGTAGGTCGTTCGCTCCAAGCTGGGCTGTGTGCACGAA
CCCCCCGTTCAGCCCGACCGCTGCGCCTTATCCGGTAACTATCGTCTTGAGTCCAACCCGGTAAGACACG
ACTTATCGCCACTGGCAGCAGCCACTGGTAACAGGATTAGCAGAGCGAGGTATGTAGGCGGTGCTACAGA
GTTCTTGAAGTGGTGGCCTAACTACGGCTACACTAGAAGGACAGTATTTGGTATCTGCGCTCTGCTGAAG
CCAGTTACCTTCGGAAAAAGAGTTGGTAGCTCTTGATCCGGCAAACAAACCACCGCTGGTAGCGGTGGTT
TTTTTGTTTGCAAGCAGCAGATTACGCGCAGAAAAAAAGGATCTCAAGAAGATCCTTTGATCTTTTCTAC
GGGGTCTGACGCTCAGTGGAACGAAAACTCACGTTAAGGGATTTTGGTCATGAGATTATCAAAAAGGATC
TTCACCTAGATCCTTTTAAATTAAAAATGAAGTTTTAAATCAATCTAAAGTATATATGAGTAAACTTGGT
CTGACAGTTACCAATGCTTAATCAGTGAGGCACCTATCTCAGCGATCTGTCTATTTCGTTCATCCATAGT
TGCCTGACTCCCCGTCGTGTAGATAACTACGATACGGGAGGGCTTACCATCTGGCCCCAGTGCTGCAATG
ATACCGCGAGACCCACGCTCACCGGCTCCAGATTTATCAGCAATAAACCAGCCAGCCGGAAGGGCCGAGC
GCAGAAGTGGTCCTGCAACTTTATCCGCCTCCATCCAGTCTATTAATTGTTGCCGGGAAGCTAGAGTAAG
TAGTTCGCCAGTTAATAGTTTGCGCAACGTTGTTGCCATTGCTACAGGCATCGTGGTGTCACGCTCGTCG
TTTGGTATGGCTTCATTCAGCTCCGGTTCCCAACGATCAAGGCGAGTTACATGATCCCCCATGTTGTGCA
AAAAAGCGGTTAGCTCCTTCGGTCCTCCGATCGTTGTCAGAAGTAAGTTGGCCGCAGTGTTATCACTCAT
GGTTATGGCAGCACTGCATAATTCTCTTACTGTCATGCCATCCGTAAGATGCTTTTCTGTGACTGGTGAG
TACTCAACCAAGTCATTCTGAGAATAGTGTATGCGGCGACCGAGTTGCTCTTGCCCGGCGTCAATACGGG
ATAATACCGCGCCACATAGCAGAACTTTAAAAGTGCTCATCATTGGAAAACGTTCTTCGGGGCGAAAACT
CTCAAGGATCTTACCGCTGTTGAGATCCAGTTCGATGTAACCCACTCGTGCACCCAACTGATCTTCAGCA
TCTTTTACTTTCACCAGCGTTTCTGGGTGAGCAAAAACAGGAAGGCAAAATGCCGCAAAAAAGGGAATAA
GGGCGACACGGAAATGTTGAATACTCATACTCTTCCTTTTTCAATATTATTGAAGCATTTATCAGGGTTA
TTGTCTCATGAGCGGATACATATTTGAATGTATTTAGAAAAATAAACAAATAGGGGTTCCGCGCACATTT
CCCCGAAAAGTGCCACCTG
[124 nt withheld, positions 8560-8683]
C
[91 nt withheld, positions 8685-8775]
A
[49 nt withheld, positions 8777-8825]
CCTTTGACGTTGGAGTCCACGTTCTTT
[37 nt withheld, positions 8853-8889]
ACCCTATCTCGGTCTATTCTTTTGATTTATAAGGGATTTTGCCGATTTCGGCCTATTGGTTAAAAAATGA
GCTGATTTAACAAAAATTTAACGCGAATTTTAACAAAATATTAACGTTTACAATTTCCCATTCGCCATTC
AGGCTGCGCAACTGTTGGGAAGGGCGATCGGTGCGGGCCTCTTCGCTATTACGCCA
