>Addgene plasmid #40444 | LRRK2_1867_2161_V1922D_V2048S | addgene partial sequence | sequence record 53272 | DSP2466Rev 5'-AATAACCCGGATCAGCTT-3'
TAGTGGTGGTGGTGGTGGTGCTCGAGTGCTTACTAAAGCTTATCATCAGTTATGGTGAGTAGCAACCATA
CATTCCACGATAACATTCTTAGGCAGGAGAATACGGCGAGTCAGACAGACGAGTTCAGCGCTGTTAAGGA
TGTCGAACACTTGAGCAGAGGTTGGACGTTCCTGAGGGTTTTCTTTAAGGCACTGTTTGATGAGCTTCTC
TACCATCGGCCACGGAGCGCAACCGTATTCTTTAACCGGGTCTGGCAGCTTGCCCTGGATTTCCAGTTCG
TCGAATTCGTTAGGGAACTTCAGACCTTCTACGATACGGCCGCCGGTAGTCAGGATATCGTACAGGAGCA
GACCGAACGAGTAAACGTCAGCTTGCTGGTTGTAAATGGAGTTGCCACGAGCCACTTCTGGAGCACGGAA
ACCCGGCGTACCTTCGCTTGTTTTAATGCCCATGCGGCAGCAGTACTGCGCAATACCATAGTCTGCAATC
TTAGCGATGATGGCAGCGTTCGGGTACAGAGTAAACAGCAGTACATTATGAGGTTTCAGGTCGCGATAAA
TGATCATTGCAGAATGAAGATAACGCAGGCCGTCAGCTACATGCAGAGCGATACGATGCTGCAGAGTACG
GGTCAGAGAAGCCTTGTCCTGCTGCAGCAGGCGGTCGAGAGAGCCCTTGGATGCCAGCTCCATCACCAGC
ATACGAGGACGGATGCCAGCGGCCAGCAGGGAGATGAGGCTCGGATGGTGCAGATGACACAGAACGTCCA
GTTCCTGACGGAGCAGACGGAGCGAGGTGTGCTTGTTGAAGATCTTTACGGCGACTTCTTCGCCTTCATA
AGCAGCACGGTATACGGAGCCGAAAGAGCCGTCGCCGAGCAGGAATTCTGGAGCTTGTTCAAATTCGAGC
T
