>Addgene plasmid #40444 | LRRK2_1867_2161_V1922D_V2048S | addgene partial sequence | sequence record 53273 | DSP2466For
AATAAATAAGTATTTTACTGTTTTCGTAACAGTTTTGTAATAAAAAAACCTATAAATATAGGATCTATGC
ACCACCATCACCACCATCACCACGAGAACCTTTATTTCCAAGGATCAATGGCACCGATCCTGGGGTATTG
GAAGATCAAGGGCCTAGTGCAGCCCACTCGTCTGCTCCTGGAGTACCTAGAAGAGAAGTATGAGGAGCAC
CTTTATGAGCGGGACGAGGGTGACAAGTGGCGCAATAAGAAATTCGAGCTAGGCTTGGAATTCCCCAATC
TGCCTTATTACATCGATGGCGACGTTAAGTTGACTCAGTCCATGGCCATCATCCGCTACATCGCCGACAA
GCACAATATGCTAGGCGGGTGCCCGAAGGAGCGAGCTGAGATCTCTATGTTGGAAGGGGCCGTGCTGGAT
ATCCGCTACGGCGTGAGCCGCATTGCATACTCAAAGGATTTCGAGACCCTCAAGGTTGACTTCCTGTCAA
AGCTGCCTGAAATGCTAAAGATGTTCGAAGACCGTCTCTGTCATAAGACCTACCTGAACGGGGACCACGT
GACACACCCGGACTTTATGTTGTATGACGCTCTGGACGTCGTGCTTTATATGGACCCTATGTGCCTGGAC
GCTTTTCCCAAACTAGTGTGTTTCAAGAAACGTATCGAAGCTATCCCTCAGATTGATAAGTACCTGAAGT
CCTCAAAGTACATCGCCTGGCCCCTTCAAGGTTGGCAAGCCACATTTGGCGGTGGCGACCATCCTCCCAA
GTCAGACCTAGTGCCTAGGCACAACCAGACCAGCCTATATAAGAAAGCCGGGTCAGCTGCCGCTGTGCTG
GAGGAGAACCTGTATTTCCAGGGCGGATCCAAC
